Addgene plasmid #179793: pPOTv7-blast-mRuby3
Purpose: Trypanosoma brucei PCR only tagging (pPOT) vector for endogenous gene tagging
Depositing lab: Samuel Dean & Keith Gull. Depositing organization: University of Oxford. Publication: A comprehensive toolkit for protein localization and functional analysis in trypanosomatids. Paterou A, Saez Conde J, Tyc J, Sunter JD, Vaughan S, Gull K, Dean S. Open Biol. 2025 Apr;15(4):240361. doi: 10.1098/rsob.240361. Epub 2025 Apr 2. PubMed 40169015.
Backbone
  Vector backbone: pPOT
  Vector type: Unspecified
Growth in bacteria
  Bacterial resistance: Ampicillin, 100 μg/mL
  Growth temperature: 37°C
  Growth strain: NEB Stable
  Copy number: High Copy
Gene/Insert
  Gene/Insert name: mRuby3
  Species: Synthetic
  Promoter: read through
  Cloning method: Restriction Enzyme; 5′ cloning site HindIII (not destroyed); 3′ cloning site BamHI (not destroyed)
  Sequencing primers: 5′ cTATGGGTTCTGGTAGTG; 3′ cTTAACTACCCGATCCTG
Terms and licenses: Academic/Nonprofit Terms; Industry Terms: Not Available to Industry
Depositor comments: Please visit https://doi.org/10.1101/2023.04.21.537815 for bioRxiv preprint.
How to cite: pPOTv7-blast-mRuby3 was a gift from Samuel Dean & Keith Gull (Addgene plasmid # 179793 ; http://n2t.net/addgene:179793 ; RRID:Addgene_179793)
