[The description below was written by a language model from this plasmid's Addgene catalogue record and pLannotate feature annotations shown in this document.]
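Description:
pPOTv7-blast-mRuby3 is a PCR-only tagging (pPOT) template plasmid for endogenous gene tagging in Trypanosoma brucei. It is not meant to be maintained or expressed in the parasite as a plasmid. Instead, it serves as a PCR template from which a tag-plus-marker amplicon is generated, normally with long primers that add gene-specific homology arms so that the product integrates at the target locus by homologous recombination. In E. coli the 5.5 kb plasmid is propagated through a high-copy ColE1/pUC-type origin and selected with ampicillin via the AmpR β-lactamase gene. The rest of the backbone is typical of a general cloning vector, with an f1 origin, flanking T7 and SP6 promoters, and remnants of the lac promoter/operator, lacZα and lacI.

The payload is the red fluorescent protein mRuby3, cloned between retained HindIII and BamHI sites. The feature table shows it flanked on both sides by a copy of the blasticidin S deaminase gene (bsd), the "blast" marker used for drug selection of transfected parasites. This symmetric marker–tag–marker layout is consistent with one template serving both tagging orientations: amplifying the upstream bsd plus mRuby3 for N-terminal tagging, or mRuby3 plus the downstream bsd for C-terminal tagging. The record does not spell this out. The promoter is listed as "read through", so no dedicated promoter drives the cassette, and expression presumably depends on transcription of the tagged locus after integration. The intergenic regions between the annotated coding sequences, which would be expected to carry RNA processing signals, are unannotated. The plasmid belongs to a toolkit for protein localization and functional analysis in trypanosomatids.
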