Features (pLannotate 1.2.2; 15 found; start..end, strand, type, name):
    171..560     +  CDS            bsd: BSD_ASPTE - Experimental evidence at protein level: Swiss-Prot protein existence level 1. Catalyzes the deamination of the cytosine moiety of the antibiotics blasticidin S, cytomycin and acetylblasticidin S. From Aspergillus terreus.
    960..1670    +  CDS            mRuby3: mRuby3 is a basic (constitutively fluorescent) red fluorescent protein published in 2016, derived from Entacmaea quadricolor. It has low acid sensitivity.
   2073..2462    +  CDS            bsd: BSD_ASPTE - Experimental evidence at protein level: Swiss-Prot protein existence level 1. Catalyzes the deamination of the cytosine moiety of the antibiotics blasticidin S, cytomycin and acetylblasticidin S. From Aspergillus terreus.
   2658..2676    -  promoter       SP6 promoter: promoter for bacteriophage SP6 RNA polymerase
   2718..2734    -  protein_bind   lac operator: The lac repressor binds to the lac operator to inhibit transcription in E. coli. This inhibition can be relieved by adding lactose or isopropyl-β-D-thiogalactopyranoside (IPTG). lac repressor encoded by lacI
   2742..2772    -  promoter       lac promoter: promoter for the E. coli lac operon
   2787..2808    -  protein_bind   CAP binding site: CAP binding activates transcription in the presence of cAMP. E. coli catabolite activator protein
   2821..2913    -  CDS            lacI (fragment): lac repressor; lacI; The lac repressor binds to the lac operator to inhibit transcription in E. coli. This inhibition can be relieved by adding lactose or isopropyl-β-D-thiogalactopyranoside (IPTG).
   3096..3684    -  rep_origin     ori: high-copy-number ColE1/pMB1/pBR322/pUC origin of replication
   3855..4715    -  CDS            AmpR: β-lactamase; bla; confers resistance to ampicillin, carbenicillin, and related antibiotics
   4716..4820    -  promoter       AmpR promoter: bla
   4847..4897    +  misc_feature   bom (fragment): basis of mobility region from pBR322
   4898..5353    -  rep_origin     f1 ori (sequence partly withheld): f1 bacteriophage origin of replication; arrow indicates direction of (+) strand synthesis
   5357..5514    -  CDS            lacZα (fragment): LacZα fragment of β-galactosidase; lacZ fragment
   5517..2       +  promoter       T7 promoter (across the origin): promoter for bacteriophage T7 RNA polymerase
>Addgene plasmid #179793 | pPOTv7-blast-mRuby3 | addgene full sequence | sequence record 355425 | Addgene NGS Result
GGGCGAATTGGGCCCGTATAATGCAGACCTGCTGCAAGCTAGGGGCACAGCAAGGTCTTCTGAAATTCAT
GTTTTTTTTTTTTTTACTCTGCATTGCAGTCTCCGCTCTTATTTAGTTTTGCTTTACGTAAGGTCTCGTT
GCTGCCATAAAATAAGCTCTAGTGGAATTCATGCCTTTGTCTCAAGAAGAATCCACCCTCATTGAAAGAG
CAACGGCTACAATCAACAGCATCCCCATCTCTGAAGACTACAGCGTCGCCAGCGCAGCTCTCTCTAGCGA
CGGCCGCATCTTCACTGGTGTCAATGTATATCATTTTACTGGGGGACCTTGTGCAGAACTCGTGGTGCTG
GGCACTGCTGCTGCTGCGGCAGCTGGCAACCTGACTTGTATCGTCGCGATCGGAAATGAGAACAGGGGCA
TCTTGAGCCCCTGCGGACGGTGCCGACAGGTGCTTCTCGACCTGCATCCTGGGATCAAAGCCATAGTGAA
GGACAGTGATGGACAGCCGACGGCAGTTGGGATTCGTGAATTGCTGCCCTCTGGTTATGTGTGGGAGGGC
TAACCATGGTGCCCATTTAGTTGGCCTTTCCCTTGTCTCGTGTCTTTTCCGTGGAAAGGTTCCCGGAGTA
ATCTGATGGCACAGCAGGGAGGTGCGCCTGCAGGTTGGTTAGGAAGGGGGGATGATGTAAAAGAAGAAAA
TGGGGGGATTCGAGCCCCACGCGTTGCTCAAGCTGTGTAGCGCAGGCGTTTCCTTACATATTTCTCTAAC
AGGCACGGAAGCCTAACAAATACACTTGGCTTATTTTTTTGCCCCCTCATGTCTTGTACAAATATTTGCG
ATAGCTTAGCTATCAGCCACATTAATCAAACAAGTATACCAACAAGCCCGAAAACAGAAACTCAACTGCA
ACGGGTACCTATGGGTTCTGGTAGTGGTTCCGGTTCCGGTTCTAAGCTTATGGTTTCCAAGGGGGAAGAA
CTGATAAAGGAAAATATGCGCATGAAAGTAGTGATGGAGGGGAGTGTAAATGGTCATCAATTTAAATGCA
CTGGTGAGGGTGAAGGCCGACCCTACGAAGGGGTCCAGACGATGCGGATCAAGGTAATCGAGGGAGGACC
GTTGCCTTTCGCATTTGATATTCTTGCCACCTCTTTCATGTATGGATCACGAACCTTCATTAAGTACCCC
GCAGACATCCCAGATTTCTTTAAACAGTCTTTCCCCGAGGGGTTCACTTGGGAGCGAGTGACGCGATATG
AGGACGGGGGTGTTGTAACTGTGACGCAGGACACCAGCTTGGAAGACGGTGAGTTGGTTTATAATGTCAA
GGTACGTGGTGTAAATTTTCCCTCTAACGGTCCTGTTATGCAAAAGAAAACTAAGGGATGGGAGCCCAAC
ACGGAGATGATGTATCCCGCGGACGGTGGTCTGAGGGGATACACAGATATTGCTCTTAAAGTTGACGGCG
GTGGACACTTGCATTGCAACTTTGTCACTACTTATCGTAGTAAAAAGACTGTAGGAAACATTAAAATGCC
TGGAGTTCACGCTGTGGATCACCGATTGGAACGGATTGAGGAGTCCGATAATGAAACCTACGTAGTACAA
CGTGAAGTTGCTGTGGCAAAGTATTCAAACCTGGGGGGAGGAATGGATGAGCTTTATAAGGGATCCGGAT
CAGGATCTGGATCAGGATCGGGTAGTTAAGAGCTCCGCTGCGCTTAAATGTCTTTCATTATAATCAATGT
ATAACCTTTATGTAGTATTTCAATCTATGCCGCTGTGTACGTGCACTGCGGTGCCTATCCTTCGGCATTA
GAGAGTCACTGTTTGTGTAGATCGTAGCTGCATGTCTGACATCTGGTTCATTAGTGCCGTTTTGAGTCTG
CACTGTTGTGCAACTTGATATTCATCACTGCACACCAACCGTGTGTTTCCTCCTTTGGGTGCACCCTTTA
ATCCTTGTCTTCTCCTTTTTTGTCTCTTTCCCCCTCGAAAAGGTGTCAAACTACTGCCGCATAAACTACG
GTTATCCCAAATTTAAGAGAAAGCAATAAAGCATCAGCTAGCATGCCTTTGTCTCAAGAAGAATCCACCC
TCATTGAAAGAGCAACGGCTACAATCAACAGCATCCCCATCTCTGAAGACTACAGCGTCGCCAGCGCAGC
TCTCTCTAGCGACGGCCGCATCTTCACTGGTGTCAATGTATATCATTTTACTGGGGGACCTTGTGCAGAA
CTCGTGGTGCTGGGCACTGCTGCTGCTGCGGCAGCTGGCAACCTGACTTGTATCGTCGCGATCGGAAATG
AGAACAGGGGCATCTTGAGCCCCTGCGGACGGTGCCGACAGGTGCTTCTCGATCTGCATCCTGGGATCAA
AGCCATAGTGAAGGACAGTGATGGACAGCCGACGGCAGTTGGGATTCGTGAATTGCTGCCCTCTGGTTAT
GTGTGGGAGGGCTAACTCGAGTGCCCATTTAGTTGGCTTTTCCCTTGTCTCGTGTCTTTTCCGTGGAAAG
GTTCCCGGAGTAATCTGATGGCACAGCAGGGAGGTGCGCCTGCAGGTTGGTTAGGAAGGGGGGATGATGT
AAAAGAAGAAAATGGGGGGATTCGAGCCCCGCACAGGTCTCTCAAATTGGATGCATAGCTTGAGTATTCT
ATAGTGTCACCTAAATAGCTTGGCGTAATCATGGTCATAGCTGTTTCCTGTGTGAAATTGTTATCCGCTC
ACAATTCCACACAACATACGAGCCGGAAGCATAAAGTGTAAAGCCTGGGGTGCCTAATGAGTGAGCTAAC
TCACATTAATTGCGTTGCGCTCACTGCCCGCTTTCCAGTCGGGAAACCTGTCGTGCCAGCTGCATTAATG
AATCGGCCAACGCGCGGGGAGAGGCGGTTTGCGTATTGGGCGCTCTTCCGCTTCCTCGCTCACTGACTCG
CTGCGCTCGGTCGTTCGGCTGCGGCGAGCGGTATCAGCTCACTCAAAGGCGGTAATACGGTTATCCACAG
AATCAGGGGATAACGCAGGAAAGAACATGTGAGCAAAAGGCCAGCAAAAGGCCAGGAACCGTAAAAAGGC
CGCGTTGCTGGCGTTTTTCCATAGGCTCCGCCCCCCTGACGAGCATCACAAAAATCGACGCTCAAGTCAG
AGGTGGCGAAACCCGACAGGACTATAAAGATACCAGGCGTTTCCCCCTGGAAGCTCCCTCGTGCGCTCTC
CTGTTCCGACCCTGCCGCTTACCGGATACCTGTCCGCCTTTCTCCCTTCGGGAAGCGTGGCGCTTTCTCA
TAGCTCACGCTGTAGGTATCTCAGTTCGGTGTAGGTCGTTCGCTCCAAGCTGGGCTGTGTGCACGAACCC
CCCGTTCAGCCCGACCGCTGCGCCTTATCCGGTAACTATCGTCTTGAGTCCAACCCGGTAAGACACGACT
TATCGCCACTGGCAGCAGCCACTGGTAACAGGATTAGCAGAGCGAGGTATGTAGGCGGTGCTACAGAGTT
CTTGAAGTGGTGGCCTAACTACGGCTACACTAGAAGAACAGTATTTGGTATCTGCGCTCTGCTGAAGCCA
GTTACCTTCGGAAAAAGAGTTGGTAGCTCTTGATCCGGCAAACAAACCACCGCTGGTAGCGGTGGTTTTT
TTGTTTGCAAGCAGCAGATTACGCGCAGAAAAAAAGGATCTCAAGAAGATCCTTTGATCTTTTCTACGGG
GTCTGACGCTCAGTGGAACGAAAACTCACGTTAAGGGATTTTGGTCATGAGATTATCAAAAAGGATCTTC
ACCTAGATCCTTTTAAATTAAAAATGAAGTTTTAAATCAATCTAAAGTATATATGAGTAAACTTGGTCTG
ACAGTTACCAATGCTTAATCAGTGAGGCACCTATCTCAGCGATCTGTCTATTTCGTTCATCCATAGTTGC
CTGACTCCCCGTCGTGTAGATAATTACGATACGGGAGGGCTTACCATCTGGCCCCAGTGCTGCAATGATA
CCGCGAGACCCACGCTCACCGGCTCCAGATTTATCAGCAATAAACCAGCCAGCCGGAAGGGCCGAGCGCA
GAAGTGGTCCTGCAACTTTATCCGCCTCCATCCAGTCTATTAATTGTTGCCGGGAAGCTAGAGTAAGTAG
TTCGCCAGTTAATAGTTTGCGCAACGTTGTTGCCATTGCTACAGGCATCGTGGTGTCACGCTCGTCGTTT
GGTATGGCTTCATTCAGCTCCGGTTCCCAACGATCAAGGCGAGTTACATGATCCCCCATGTTGTGCAAAA
AAGCGGTTAGCTCCTTCGGTCCTCCGATCGTTGTCAGAAGTAAGTTGGCCGCAGTGTTATCACTCATGGT
TATGGCAGCACTGCATAATTCTCTTACTGTCATGCCATCCGTAAGATGCTTTTCTGTGACTGGTGAGTAC
TCAACCAAGTCATTCTGAGAATAGTGTATGCGGCGACCGAGTTGCTCTTGCCCGGCGTCAATACGGGATA
ATACCGCGCCACATAGCAGAACTTTAAAAGTGCTCATCATTGGAAAACGTTCTTCGGGGCGAAAACTCTC
AAGGATCTTACCGCTGTTGAGATCCAGTTCGATGTAACCCACTCGTGCACCCAACTGATCTTCAGCATCT
TTTACTTTCACCAGCGTTTCTGGGTGAGCAAAAACAGGAAGGCAAAATGCCGCAAAAAAGGGAATAAGGG
CGACACGGAAATGTTGAATACTCATACTCTTCCTTTTTCAATATTATTGAAGCATTTATCAGGGTTATTG
TCTCATGAGCGGATACATATTTGAATGTATTTAGAAAAATAAACAAATAGGGGTTCCGCGCACATTTCCC
CGAAAAGTGCCACCTGATGCGGTGTGAAATACCGCACAGATGCGTAAGGAGAAAATACCGCATCAGGAAA
TTGTAAGCGTTAATATTTTGTTAAAATTCGCGTTAAATTTTTGTTAAATCAGCTCATTTTTTAACCAATA
GGCCGAAATCGGCAAAATCCCTTATAAATCAAAAGAATAGACCGAGATAGGGT
[37 nt withheld, positions 5024-5060]
AAAGAACGTGGACTCCAACGTCAAAGG
[49 nt withheld, positions 5088-5136]
T
[91 nt withheld, positions 5138-5228]
G
[98 nt withheld, positions 5230-5327]
ACTTAATGCGCCGCTACAGGGCGCGTCCATTCGCCATTCAGGCTGCGCAACTGTTGGGAAGGGCGATCGG
TGCGGGCCTCTTCGCTATTACGCCAGCTGGCGAAAGGGGGATGTGCTGCAAGGCGATTAAGTTGGGTAAC
GCCAGGGTTTTCCCAGTCACGACGTTGTAAAACGACGGCCAGTGAATTGTAATACGACTCACTATA
